>Addgene plasmid #56648 | mPapaya1-Alpha-Actinin-19 | addgene partial sequence | sequence record 147103 | C-ter-GFP 5'-CTCCTCGCCCTTGCTCAC-3'
GGGCCGCGGTACCGTCGACTGCAGAATTCGAAGCTTGAGGTCACTCTCGCCGTACAGCGCCGTGGAGAAG
GACATGTAGTCCAGAGCACCTGGCACGGAGTCGGGGCCGGTGTAGGGGGCCATCCGCGCGATGCAGTACT
CAGCCTGGTCGGGTGGCAGCTCGCGGCGCAGCTCGTCCATGGTAATGTAGTTCTTGTCCCCAGCCAGGAT
CTTGAAGGAAGCCATGACTTGGTCTGCTGTATCTGTGTCGGCTGTCTCGCGGGACATGAAGTCAATGAAG
GCCTGGAATGTCACTACCCCCAGGCGGTTGGGGTCCACAATGCTCATGATGCGGGCAAATTCTGCTTCTC
CCTGGGGGTCGTTGCCAATATCATAACCCAAGCTGATGAGGCAGGCTTTGAACTCCTCGGGACCCAGTGT
GCCGGAGTGATCCCGGTCAAAGTGGTTGAAGGAGGCCCGGAACTCATTCATCTGCTCCTGGCTGATGCCC
TTGGCATCCCGGGTCAGGATCTGGTTCTCTACCTCATTGATGGTCCTGGCGATGGTGGTGAGCAGCTGCT
CCCAGCCCACACGGATGTGCTCCATGGTGTAGTTGGTGTGCTTGTTGTCGAAGATGAGCGCCTCCTGGAT
GAGCTGGTGGTCGCCCTCCAGCTGATCAATCTTTGGCTTGTAGTTGACGATGCTCTTCTCATACTGCCGC
AGGTGGCTGAGCTGGTCCTCCAGGGTCCCATGCATCTCAATGGAGATCCTCCCGATCTCCTCCATCTTGG
TCTGG
