>Addgene plasmid #56648 | mPapaya1-Alpha-Actinin-19 | depositor partial sequence | sequence record 147105 | insert sequence
AGATCCGCTAGCGCTACCGGACTCAGATCTCGAGCTCAAGCTTCGCACCATCATGGACCATTATGATTCT
CAGCAAACCAACGATTACATGCAGCCAGAAGAGGACTGGGACCGGGACCTGCTCCTGGACCCGGCCTGGG
AGAAGCAGCAGAGAAAGACATTCACGGCATGGTGTAACTCCCACCTCCGGAAGGCGGGGACACAGATCGA
GAACATCGAAGAGGACTTCCGGGATGGCCTGAAGCTCATGCTGCTGCTGGAGGTCATCTCAGGTGAACGC
TTGGCCAAGCCAGAGCGAGGCAAGATGAGAGTGCACAAGATCTCCAACGTCAACAAGGCCCTGGATTTCA
TAGCCAGCAAAGGCGTCAAACTGGTGTCCATCGGAGCCGAAGAAATCGTGGATGGGAATGTGAAGATGAC
CCTGGGCATGATCTGGACCATCATCCTGCGCTTTGCCATCCAGGACATCTCCGTGGAAGAGACTTCAGCC
AAGGAAGGGCTGCTCCTGTGGTGTCAGAGAAAGACAGCCCCTTACAAAAATGTCAACATCCAGAACTTCC
ACATAAGCTGGAAGGATGGCCTCGGCTTCTGTGCTTTGATCCACCGACACCGGCCCGAGCTGATTGACTA
CGGGAAGCTGCGGAAGGATGATCCACTCACAAATCTGAATACGGCTTTTGACGTGGCAGAGAAGTACCTG
GACATCCCCAAGATGCTGGATGCCGAAGACATCGTTGGAACTGCCCGACCGGATGAGAAAGCCATCATGA
CTTACGTGTCTAGCTTCTACCACGCCTTCTCTGGAGCCCAGAAGGCGGAGACAGCAGCCAATCGCATCTG
CAAGGTGTTGGCCGTCAACCAGGAGAACGAGCAGCTTATGGAAGACTACGAGAAGCTGGCCAGTGATCTG
TTGGAGTGGATCCGCCGCACAATCCCGTGGCTGGAGAACCGGGTGCCCGAGAACACCATGCATGCCATGC
AACAGAAGCTGGAGGACTTCCGGGACTACCGGCGCCTGCACAAGCCGCCCAAGGTGCAGGAGAAGTGCCA
GCTGGAGATCAACTTCAACACGCTGCAGACCAAGCTGCGGCTCAGCAACCGGCCTGCCTTCATGCCCTCT
GAGGGCAGGATGGTCTCGGACATCAACAATGCCTGGGGCTGCCTGGAGCAGGTGGAGAAGGGCTATGAGG
AGTGGTTGCTGAATGAGATCCGGAGGCTGGAGCGACTGGACCACCTGGCAGAGAAGTTCCGGCAGAAGGC
CTCCATCCACGAGGCCTGGACTGACGGCAAAGAGGCCATGCTGCGACAGAAGGACTATGAGACCGCCACC
CTCTCGGAGATCAAGGCCTTGCTCAAGAAGCATGAGGCCTTCGAGAGTGACCTGGCTGCCCACCAGGACC
GTGTGGAGCAGATTGCCGCCATCGCACAGGAGCTCAATGAGCTGGACTATTATGACTCACCCAGTGTCAA
CGCCCGTTGCCAAAAGATCTGTGACCAGTGGGACAATCTGGGGGCCCTAACTCAGAAGCGAAGGGAAGCT
CTGGAGCGGACCGAGAAACTGCTGGAGACCATTGACCAGCTGTACTTGGAGTATGCCAAGCGGGCTGCAC
CCTTCAACAACTGGATGGAGGGGGCCATGGAGGACCTGCAGGACACCTTCATTGTGCACACCATTGAGGA
GATCCAGGGACTGACCACAGCCCATGAGCAGTTCAAGGCCACCCTCCCTGATGCCGACAAGGAGCGCCTG
GCCATCCTGGGCATCCACAATGAGGTGTCCAAGATTGTCCAGACCTACCACGTCAATATGGCGGGCACCA
ACCCCTACACAACCATCACGCCTCAGGAGATCAATGGCAAATGGGACCACGTGCGGCAGCTGGTGCCTCG
GAGGGACCAAGCTCTGACGGAGGAGCATGCCCGACAGCAGCACAATGAGAGGCTACGCAAGCAGTTTGGA
GCCCAGGCCAATGTCATCGGGCCCTGGATCCAGACCAAGATGGAGGAGATCGGGAGGATCTCCATTGAGA
TGCATGGGACCCTGGAGGACCAGCTCAGCCACCTGCGGCAGTATGAGAAGAGCATCGTCAACTACAAGCC
AAAGATTGATCAGCTGGAGGGCGACCACCAGCTCATCCAGGAGGCGCTCATCTTCGACAACAAGCACACC
AACTACACCATGGAGCACATCCGTGTGGGCTGGGAGCAGCTGCTCACCACCATCGCCAGGACCATCAATG
AGGTAGAGAACCAGATCCTGACCCGGGATGCCAAGGGCATCAGCCAGGAGCAGATGAATGAGTTCCGGGC
CTCCTTCAACCACTTTGACCGGGATCACTCCGGCACACTGGGTCCCGAGGAGTTCAAAGCCTGCCTCATC
AGCTTGGGTTATGATATTGGCAACGACCCCCAGGGAGAAGCAGAATTTGCCCGCATCATGAGCATTGTGG
ACCCCAACCGCCTGGGGGTAGTGACATTCCAGGCCTTCATTGACTTCATGTCCCGCGAGACAGCCGACAC
AGATACAGCAGACCAAGTCATGGCTTCCTTCAAGATCCTGGCTGGGGACAAGAACTACATTACCATGGAC
GAGCTGCGCCGCGAGCTGCCACCCGACCAGGCTGAGTACTGCATCGCGCGGATGGCCCCCTACACCGGCC
CCGACTCCGTGCCAGGTGCTCTGGACTACATGTCCTTCTCCACGGCGCTGTACGGCGAGAGTGACCTCAA
GCTTCGAATTCTGCAGTCGACGGTACCGCGGCCCCGGGATCCACCGGTCGCCACCATGGTGAGCAAGGGC
GAGGGGCAATCGAAGCATGGACTAAAGGAGGAGATGACGGTGAAGTACCACATGGAAGGTTGCGTTAATG
GTCACAAATTTGTCATTACTGGAGAGGGCATTGGAAACCCTTTTAAGGGTAAGCAAACCGCAAATTTGTG
TGTGATAGAAGGAGGCCCGCTGCCGTTCTCGGAGGACATTTTAAGTCCGGGTTTTAAATATGGTGACCGG
ATTTTCACAGAGTACCCACAGGATATTGTAGATTACTTCAAGAACTCATGTCCAGCGGGCTATACGTGGG
AAAGGAGCTACCTCTTTGAGGACGGAGCGGTCTGTCGATGCAACGTGGACATAACAGTCTCTGAAAAGGA
GAACTGCATCTATCACAAAAGTATCTTCAGAGGGGTGAATTTTCCCGCCGACGGCCCCGTAATGAAGAAA
ATGACCACTAATTGGGAAGCTAGTACCGAGAAAATTGTGCCTGTTCCAAAGCAAGGGATATTAAAGGGAA
AGGTCAAAATGTGCCTGTTGCTGAAGGATGGCGGTCGTTATCATTGCCAGTTTGATACGGTATATAAAGC
TAAATCAGTGCCCTCCAAGATGCCAGAATGGCATTTTATACAGCATAAGCTCCTTAGGGAGGACCGCTCT
GATGCTAAAAACCAGAAATGGCAATTAACAGAACATGCAATCGCAGGCATGGACGAGCTGTACAAGTAAG
CGGCCGCGACTCTAGATCATAATCAGCCATACCACATTT
