[The description below was written by a language model from this plasmid's Addgene catalogue record.]
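Description:
mPapaya1-Alpha-Actinin-19 is a mammalian expression plasmid that produces human alpha-actinin (ACTN1) fused to mPapaya1, an engineered monomeric yellow fluorescent protein derived from a Zoanthus species. It is built on an mPapaya1 fluorescent-protein backbone of about 4.75 kb without the insert. The plasmid is maintained at high copy number in E. coli under kanamycin selection. It also carries a neomycin resistance marker, so transfected mammalian cells can be selected with G418, for example to derive stable lines. No feature table is available for this entry, so the origin of replication and the exact layout of the resistance cassette are not stated.

Expression of the fusion is driven by the CMV promoter, a strong constitutive promoter in most mammalian cell lines. The recorded sequencing primers, one in CMV and one in an SV40 polyadenylation region, suggest the open reading frame sits between those two elements. The record names mPapaya1 as the fusion partner but does not say explicitly whether it lies at the N- or C-terminus of alpha-actinin. It also does not explain the "19" in the name, which may refer to linker length. The cloning method is listed as unknown.

The stated purpose is localization. Alpha-actinin is an actin-crosslinking protein, so the fusion acts as a live-cell fluorescent marker for alpha-actinin-containing structures such as stress fibres and focal adhesions. The reported spectral values are excitation at 530 nm and emission at 541 nm, which places the label in the yellow range for microscopy, including multicolour imaging alongside spectrally distinct fluorophores.
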