Addgene plasmid #56648: mPapaya1-Alpha-Actinin-19
Purpose: Localization: Alpha Actinin, Excitation: 530, Emission: 541
Depositing lab: Michael Davidson. Depositing organization: Florida State University, Tallahassee. Publication: An engineered monomeric Zoanthus sp. yellow fluorescent protein. Hoi H, Howe ES, Ding Y, Zhang W, Baird MA, Sell BR, Allen JR, Davidson MW, Campbell RE. Chem Biol. 2013 Oct 24;20(10):1296-304. doi: 10.1016/j.chembiol.2013.08.008. Epub 2013 Oct 3. PubMed 24094838.
Backbone
  Vector backbone: mPapaya1
  Backbone size w/o insert (bp): 4750
  Vector type: Mammalian Expression
  Selectable markers: Neomycin (select with G418)
Growth in bacteria
  Bacterial resistance: Kanamycin, 50 μg/mL
  Growth temperature: 37°C
  Growth strain: DH5alpha
  Copy number: High Copy
Gene/Insert
  Gene/Insert name: Alpha-Actinin (alt name: NM_001102.3)
  Species: H. sapiens (human)
  Entrez Gene: ACTN1 (a.k.a. BDPLT15)
  Promoter: CMV
  Tag / fusion protein: mPapaya1
  Cloning method: Unknown
  Sequencing primers: 5′ CMV-F; 3′ SV40pA-R
Terms and licenses: Academic/Nonprofit Terms; Industry Terms: Not Available to Industry
Depositor comments: . Excitation = 530; Emission = 541
How to cite: mPapaya1-Alpha-Actinin-19 was a gift from Michael Davidson (Addgene plasmid # 56648 ; http://n2t.net/addgene:56648 ; RRID:Addgene_56648)
